Addgene plasmid #202442: pXPR_003-sgUBR4
Purpose: Expression of a guide RNA targeting UBR4
Depositing lab: William Hahn. Depositing organization: Dana-Farber Cancer Institute. Publication: A Ubiquitination Cascade Regulating the Integrated Stress Response and Survival in Carcinomas. Cervia LD, Shibue T, Borah AA, Gaeta B, He L, Leung L, Li N, Moyer SM, Shim BH, Dumont N, Gonzalez A, Bick NR, Kazachkova M, Dempster JM, Krill-Burger JM, Piccioni F, Udeshi ND, Olive ME, Carr SA, Root DE, McFarland JM, Vazquez F, Hahn WC. Cancer Discov. 2023 Mar 1;13(3):766-795. doi: 10.1158/2159-8290.CD-22-1230. PubMed 36576405.
Backbone
  Vector backbone: pXPR_003
  Vector type: Mammalian Expression, Lentiviral, CRISPR
  Selectable markers: Puromycin
Growth in bacteria
  Bacterial resistance: Ampicillin, 100 μg/mL
  Growth temperature: 37°C
  Growth strain: NEB Stable
  Copy number: High Copy
Gene/Insert
  Gene/Insert name: UBR4 gRNA
  gRNA/shRNA sequence: GGAACCGATTGATATAGCGT
  Species: H. sapiens (human)
  Entrez Gene: UBR4 (a.k.a. RBAF600, ZUBR1, p600)
  Promoter: hU6
  Cloning method: Restriction Enzyme; 5′ cloning site unknown (unknown if destroyed)
Terms and licenses: Academic/Nonprofit Terms; Industry Terms: Not Available to Industry
How to cite: pXPR_003-sgUBR4 was a gift from William Hahn (Addgene plasmid # 202442 ; http://n2t.net/addgene:202442 ; RRID:Addgene_202442)
