[The description below was written by a language model from this plasmid's Addgene catalogue record and pLannotate feature annotations shown in this document.]
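Description:
pXPR_003-sgUBR4 is a lentiviral CRISPR guide RNA expression plasmid built on the pXPR_003 backbone and carrying a single guide RNA directed against human UBR4 (also known as p600, RBAF600 or ZUBR1). In bacteria it is maintained as a high-copy plasmid through a ColE1/pUC-type origin and selected with ampicillin via the β-lactamase gene. An f1 origin, an SV40 origin and leftover lac, T3 and T7 cloning-vector elements are also annotated in the backbone.

The transfer cassette has a third-generation, self-inactivating layout. An RSV promoter is fused to a truncated HIV-1 5' LTR to drive production of the genomic RNA in packaging cells. This is followed by the Ψ packaging signal with a partial gag sequence, the Rev response element for Rev-dependent nuclear export, a cPPT/CTS element, and a ΔU3 3' LTR that leaves the integrated provirus without LTR promoter activity. An SV40 polyadenylation signal lies downstream of the 3' LTR.

Between the LTRs, the human U6 RNA polymerase III promoter transcribes the UBR4-targeting spacer joined to the Streptococcus pyogenes Cas9 guide RNA scaffold. A separate EF-1α core promoter with its intron A expresses puromycin N-acetyltransferase, followed by a WPRE to boost transcript expression, so transduced mammalian cells can be selected with puromycin.

No Cas9 coding sequence is annotated, so the nuclease must come from another source, such as a Cas9-expressing cell line. The stated purpose is expression of a guide RNA targeting UBR4, and the associated study concerns a ubiquitination cascade that regulates the integrated stress response and survival in carcinomas.
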