Features (pLannotate 1.2.2; 30 found; start..end, strand, type, name):
      1..72      +  rep_origin     RSF ori (fragment): Plasmids containing the RSF 1030 origin of replication can be propagated in E. coli cells that contain additional plasmids with compatible origins.
     74..166     +  CDS            lacI (fragment): lac repressor; lacI; The lac repressor binds to the lac operator to inhibit transcription in E. coli. This inhibition can be relieved by adding lactose or isopropyl-β-D-thiogalactopyranoside (IPTG).
    179..200     +  protein_bind   CAP binding site: CAP binding activates transcription in the presence of cAMP. E. coli catabolite activator protein
    215..245     +  promoter       lac promoter: promoter for the E. coli lac operon
    253..269     +  protein_bind   lac operator: The lac repressor binds to the lac operator to inhibit transcription in E. coli. This inhibition can be relieved by adding lactose or isopropyl-β-D-thiogalactopyranoside (IPTG). lac repressor encoded by lacI
    314..332     +  promoter       T3 promoter: promoter for bacteriophage T3 RNA polymerase
    360..586     +  promoter       RSV promoter: Rous sarcoma virus enhancer/promoter
    587..767     +  LTR            5' LTR (truncated): truncated 5' long terminal repeat (LTR) from HIV-1
    814..939     +  misc_feature   HIV-1 Ψ: packaging signal of human immunodeficiency virus type 1
    923..1286    +  CDS            HIV-1 gag (fragment): gag protein from human immunodeficiency virus 1; gag
   1432..1665    +  misc_feature   RRE: The Rev response element (RRE) of HIV-1 allows for Rev-dependent mRNA export from the nucleus to the cytoplasm.
   2042..2068    +  CDS            Rev (fragment): human immunodeficiency virus 1 (HIV-1) Rev protein; rev; enhances nuclear export of unspliced and incompletely spliced viral mRNAs
   2072..2312    +  promoter       U6 promoter: RNA polymerase III promoter for human U6 snRNA
   2342..2417    +  misc_RNA       gRNA scaffold: guide RNA scaffold for the Streptococcus pyogenes CRISPR/Cas9 system
   2473..2590    +  misc_feature   cPPT/CTS: central polypurine tract and central termination sequence of HIV-1
   2656..2722    +  CDS            small t antigen (fragment): SV40 (simian virus 40) small t antigen
   2748..2959    +  promoter       EF-1α core promoter: core promoter for human elongation factor EF-1α
   2960..3898    +  intron         EF-1α intron A: intron upstream of the start codon of human EF-1α
   3920..4519    +  CDS            PuroR (fragment): puromycin N-acetyltransferase; pac from Streptomyces; confers resistance to puromycin
   4535..5123    +  misc_feature   WPRE: woodchuck hepatitis virus posttranscriptional regulatory element
   5174..5193    +  misc_feature   cPPT/CTS (fragment): central polypurine tract and central termination sequence of HIV-1
   5195..5428    +  LTR            3' LTR (ΔU3): self-inactivating 3' long terminal repeat (LTR) from HIV-1
   5506..5627    +  polyA_signal   SV40 poly(A) signal: SV40 polyadenylation signal
   5667..5802    +  rep_origin     SV40 ori: SV40 origin of replication
   5823..5841    -  promoter       T7 promoter: promoter for bacteriophage T7 RNA polymerase
   5849..6004    +  CDS            lacZα (fragment): LacZα fragment of β-galactosidase; lacZ fragment
   6009..6437    +  rep_origin     f1 ori (sequence partly withheld): f1 bacteriophage origin of replication; arrow indicates direction of (+) strand synthesis
   6490..6594    +  promoter       AmpR promoter: bla
   6595..7455    +  CDS            AmpR: β-lactamase; bla; confers resistance to ampicillin, carbenicillin, and related antibiotics
   7626..8214    +  rep_origin     ori: high-copy-number ColE1/pMB1/pBR322/pUC origin of replication
>Addgene plasmid #202442 | pXPR_003-sgUBR4 | addgene full sequence | sequence record 399301 | Addgene NGS Result
TTGAGTGAGCTGATACCGCTCGCCGCAGCCGAACGACCGAGCGCAGCGAGTCAGTGAGCGAGGAAGCGGA
AGAGCGCCCAATACGCAAACCGCCTCTCCCCGCGCGTTGGCCGATTCATTAATGCAGCTGGCACGACAGG
TTTCCCGACTGGAAAGCGGGCAGTGAGCGCAACGCAATTAATGTGAGTTAGCTCACTCATTAGGCACCCC
AGGCTTTACACTTTATGCTTCCGGCTCGTATGTTGTGTGGAATTGTGAGCGGATAACAATTTCACACAGG
AAACAGCTATGACCATGATTACGCCAAGCGCGCAATTAACCCTCACTAAAGGGAACAAAAGCTGGAGCTG
CAAGCTTAATGTAGTCTTATGCAATACTCTTGTAGTCTTGCAACATGGTAACGATGAGTTAGCAACATGC
CTTACAAGGAGAGAAAAAGCACCGTGCATGCCGATTGGTGGAAGTAAGGTGGTACGATCGTGCCTTATTA
GGAAGGCAACAGACGGGTCTGACATGGATTGGACGAACCACTGAATTGCCGCATTGCAGAGATATTGTAT
TTAAGTGCCTAGCTCGATACATAAACGGGTCTCTCTGGTTAGACCAGATCTGAGCCTGGGAGCTCTCTGG
CTAACTAGGGAACCCACTGCTTAAGCCTCAATAAAGCTTGCCTTGAGTGCTTCAAGTAGTGTGTGCCCGT
CTGTTGTGTGACTCTGGTAACTAGAGATCCCTCAGACCCTTTTAGTCAGTGTGGAAAATCTCTAGCAGTG
GCGCCCGAACAGGGACTTGAAAGCGAAAGGGAAACCAGAGGAGCTCTCTCGACGCAGGACTCGGCTTGCT
GAAGCGCGCACGGCAAGAGGCGAGGGGCGGCGACTGGTGAGTACGCCAAAAATTTTGACTAGCGGAGGCT
AGAAGGAGAGAGATGGGTGCGAGAGCGTCAGTATTAAGCGGGGGAGAATTAGATCGCGATGGGAAAAAAT
TCGGTTAAGGCCAGGGGGAAAGAAAAAATATAAATTAAAACATATAGTATGGGCAAGCAGGGAGCTAGAA
CGATTCGCAGTTAATCCTGGCCTGTTAGAAACATCAGAAGGCTGTAGACAAATACTGGGACAGCTACAAC
CATCCCTTCAGACAGGATCAGAAGAACTTAGATCATTATATAATACAGTAGCAACCCTCTATTGTGTGCA
TCAAAGGATAGAGATAAAAGACACCAAGGAAGCTTTAGACAAGATAGAGGAAGAGCAAAACAAAAGTAAG
ACCACCGCACAGCAAGCGGCCGCTGATCTTCAGACCTGGAGGAGGAGATATGAGGGACAATTGGAGAAGT
GAATTATATAAATATAAAGTAGTAAAAATTGAACCATTAGGAGTAGCACCCACCAAGGCAAAGAGAAGAG
TGGTGCAGAGAGAAAAAAGAGCAGTGGGAATAGGAGCTTTGTTCCTTGGGTTCTTGGGAGCAGCAGGAAG
CACTATGGGCGCAGCGTCAATGACGCTGACGGTACAGGCCAGACAATTATTGTCTGGTATAGTGCAGCAG
CAGAACAATTTGCTGAGGGCTATTGAGGCGCAACAGCATCTGTTGCAACTCACAGTCTGGGGCATCAAGC
AGCTCCAGGCAAGAATCCTGGCTGTGGAAAGATACCTAAAGGATCAACAGCTCCTGGGGATTTGGGGTTG
CTCTGGAAAACTCATTTGCACCACTGCTGTGCCTTGGAATGCTAGTTGGAGTAATAAATCTCTGGAACAG
ATTTGGAATCACACGACCTGGATGGAGTGGGACAGAGAAATTAACAATTACACAAGCTTAATACACTCCT
TAATTGAAGAATCGCAAAACCAGCAAGAAAAGAATGAACAAGAATTATTGGAATTAGATAAATGGGCAAG
TTTGTGGAATTGGTTTAACATAACAAATTGGCTGTGGTATATAAAATTATTCATAATGATAGTAGGAGGC
TTGGTAGGTTTAAGAATAGTTTTTGCTGTACTTTCTATAGTGAATAGAGTTAGGCAGGGATATTCACCAT
TATCGTTTCAGACCCACCTCCCAACCCCGAGGGGACCCAGAGAGGGCCTATTTCCCATGATTCCTTCATA
TTTGCATATACGATACAAGGCTGTTAGAGAGATAATTAGAATTAATTTGACTGTAAACACAAAGATATTA
GTACAAAATACGTGACGTAGAAAGTAATAATTTCTTGGGTAGTTTGCAGTTTTAAAATTATGTTTTAAAA
TGGACTATCATATGCTTACCGTAACTTGAAAGTATTTCGATTTCTTGGCTTTATATATCTTGTGGAAAGG
ACGAAACACCGGGAACCGATTGATATAGCGTGTTTTAGAGCTAGAAATAGCAAGTTAAAATAAGGCTAGT
CCGTTATCAACTTGAAAAAGTGGCACCGAGTCGGTGCTTTTTTAAGCTTGGCGTAACTAGATCTTGAGAC
AAATGGCAGTATTCATCCACAATTTTAAAAGAAAAGGGGGGATTGGGGGGTACAGTGCAGGGGAAAGAAT
AGTAGACATAATAGCAACAGACATACAAACTAAAGAATTACAAAAACAAATTACAAAAATTCAAAATTTT
CGGGTTTATTACAGGGACAGCAGAGATCCACTTTGGCGCCGGCTCGAGGGGGCCCGGGTGCAAAGATGGA
TAAAGTTTTAAACAGAGAGGAATCTTTGCAGCTAATGGACCTTCTAGGTCTTGAAAGGAGTGGGAATTGG
CTCCGGTGCCCGTCAGTGGGCAGAGCGCACATCGCCCACAGTCCCCGAGAAGTTGGGGGGAGGGGTCGGC
AATTGATCCGGTGCCTAGAGAAGGTGGCGCGGGGTAAACTGGGAAAGTGATGTCGTGTACTGGCTCCGCC
TTTTTCCCGAGGGTGGGGGAGAACCGTATATAAGTGCAGTAGTCGCCGTGAACGTTCTTTTTCGCAACGG
GTTTGCCGCCAGAACACAGGTAAGTGCCGTGTGTGGTTCCCGCGGGCCTGGCCTCTTTACGGGTTATGGC
CCTTGCGTGCCTTGAATTACTTCCACCTGGCTGCAGTACGTGATTCTTGATCCCGAGCTTCGGGTTGGAA
GTGGGTGGGAGAGTTCGAGGCCTTGCGCTTAAGGAGCCCCTTCGCCTCGTGCTTGAGTTGAGGCCTGGCC
TGGGCGCTGGGGCCGCCGCGTGCGAATCTGGTGGCACCTTCGCGCCTGTCTCGCTGCTTTCGATAAGTCT
CTAGCCATTTAAAATTTTTGATGACCTGCTGCGACGCTTTTTTTCTGGCAAGATAGTCTTGTAAATGCGG
GCCAAGATCTGCACACTGGTATTTCGGTTTTTGGGGCCGCGGGCGGCGACGGGGCCCGTGCGTCCCAGCG
CACATGTTCGGCGAGGCGGGGCCTGCGAGCGCGGCCACCGAGAATCGGACGGGGGTAGTCTCAAGCTGGC
CGGCCTGCTCTGGTGCCTGGCCTCGCGCCGCCGTGTATCGCCCCGCCCTGGGCGGCAAGGCTGGCCCGGT
CGGCACCAGTTGCGTGAGCGGAAAGATGGCCGCTTCCCGGCCCTGCTGCAGGGAGCTCAAAATGGAGGAC
GCGGCGCTCGGGAGAGCGGGCGGGTGAGTCACCCACACAAAGGAAAAGGGCCTTTCCGTCCTCAGCCGTC
GCTTCATGTGACTCCACGGAGTACCGGGCGCCGTCCAGGCACCTCGATTAGTTCTCGAGCTTTTGGAGTA
CGTCGTCTTTAGGTTGGGGGGAGGGGTTTTATGCGATGGAGTTTCCCCACACTGAGTGGGTGGAGACTGA
AGTTAGGCCAGCTTGGCACTTGATGTAATTCTCCTTGGAATTTGCCCTTTTTGAGTTTGGATCTTGGTTC
ATTCTCAAGCCTCAGACAGTGGTTCAAAGTTTTTTTCTTCCATTTCAGGTGTCGTGACGTACGGCCACCA
TGACCGAGTACAAGCCCACGGTGCGCCTCGCCACCCGCGACGACGTCCCCAGGGCCGTACGCACCCTCGC
CGCCGCGTTCGCCGACTACCCCGCCACGCGCCACACCGTCGATCCGGACCGCCACATCGAGCGGGTCACC
GAGCTGCAAGAACTCTTCCTCACGCGCGTCGGGCTCGACATCGGCAAGGTGTGGGTCGCGGACGACGGCG
CCGCCGTGGCGGTCTGGACCACGCCGGAGAGCGTCGAAGCGGGGGCGGTGTTCGCCGAGATCGGCCCGCG
CATGGCCGAGTTGAGCGGTTCCCGGCTGGCCGCGCAGCAACAGATGGAAGGCCTCCTGGCGCCGCACCGG
CCCAAGGAGCCCGCGTGGTTCCTGGCCACCGTCGGAGTCTCGCCCGACCACCAGGGCAAGGGTCTGGGCA
GCGCCGTCGTGCTCCCCGGAGTGGAGGCGGCCGAGCGCGCCGGGGTGCCCGCCTTCCTGGAGACCTCCGC
GCCCCGCAACCTCCCCTTCTACGAGCGGCTCGGCTTCACCGTCACCGCCGACGTCGAGGTGCCCGAAGGA
CCGCGCACCTGGTGCATGACCCGCAAGCCCGGTGCCTGAACGCGTTAAGTCGACAATCAACCTCTGGATT
ACAAAATTTGTGAAAGATTGACTGGTATTCTTAACTATGTTGCTCCTTTTACGCTATGTGGATACGCTGC
TTTAATGCCTTTGTATCATGCTATTGCTTCCCGTATGGCTTTCATTTTCTCCTCCTTGTATAAATCCTGG
TTGCTGTCTCTTTATGAGGAGTTGTGGCCCGTTGTCAGGCAACGTGGCGTGGTGTGCACTGTGTTTGCTG
ACGCAACCCCCACTGGTTGGGGCATTGCCACCACCTGTCAGCTCCTTTCCGGGACTTTCGCTTTCCCCCT
CCCTATTGCCACGGCGGAACTCATCGCCGCCTGCCTTGCCCGCTGCTGGACAGGGGCTCGGCTGTTGGGC
ACTGACAATTCCGTGGTGTTGTCGGGGAAATCATCGTCCTTTCCTTGGCTGCTCGCCTGTGTTGCCACCT
GGATTCTGCGCGGGACGTCCTTCTGCTACGTCCCTTCGGCCCTCAATCCAGCGGACCTTCCTTCCCGCGG
CCTGCTGCCGGCTCTGCGGCCTCTTCCGCGTCTTCGCCTTCGCCCTCAGACGAGTCGGATCTCCCTTTGG
GCCGCCTCCCCGCGTCGACTTTAAGACCAATGACTTACAAGGCAGCTGTAGATCTTAGCCACTTTTTAAA
AGAAAAGGGGGGACTGGAAGGGCTAATTCACTCCCAACGAAGACAAGATCTGCTTTTTGCTTGTACTGGG
TCTCTCTGGTTAGACCAGATCTGAGCCTGGGAGCTCTCTGGCTAACTAGGGAACCCACTGCTTAAGCCTC
AATAAAGCTTGCCTTGAGTGCTTCAAGTAGTGTGTGCCCGTCTGTTGTGTGACTCTGGTAACTAGAGATC
CCTCAGACCCTTTTAGTCAGTGTGGAAAATCTCTAGCAGTACGTATAGTAGTTCATGTCATCTTATTATT
CAGTATTTATAACTTGCAAAGAAATGAATATCAGAGAGTGAGAGGAACTTGTTTATTGCAGCTTATAATG
GTTACAAATAAAGCAATAGCATCACAAATTTCACAAATAAAGCATTTTTTTCACTGCATTCTAGTTGTGG
TTTGTCCAAACTCATCAATGTATCTTATCATGTCTGGCTCTAGCTATCCCGCCCCTAACTCCGCCCATCC
CGCCCCTAACTCCGCCCAGTTCCGCCCATTCTCCGCCCCATGGCTGACTAATTTTTTTTATTTATGCAGA
GGCCGAGGCCGCCTCGGCCTCTGAGCTATTCCAGAAGTAGTGAGGAGGCTTTTTTGGAGGCCTAGGGACG
TACCCAATTCGCCCTATAGTGAGTCGTATTACGCGCGCTCACTGGCCGTCGTTTTACAACGTCGTGACTG
GGAAAACCCTGGCGTTACCCAACTTAATCGCCTTGCAGCACATCCCCCTTTCGCCAGCTGGCGTAATAGC
GAAGAGGCCCGCACCGATCGCCCTTCCCAACAGTTGCGCAGCCTGAATGGCGAATGGG
[124 nt withheld, positions 6009-6132]
C
[91 nt withheld, positions 6134-6224]
A
[49 nt withheld, positions 6226-6274]
CCTTTGACGTTGGAGTCCACGTTCTTT
[37 nt withheld, positions 6302-6338]
ACCCTATCTCGGTCTATTCTTTTGATTTATAAGGGATTTTGCCGATTTCGGCCTATTGGTTAAAAAATGA
GCTGATTTAACAAAAATTTAACGCGAATTTTAACAAAATATTAACGCTTACAATTTAGGTGGCACTTTTC
GGGGAAATGTGCGCGGAACCCCTATTTGTTTATTTTTCTAAATACATTCAAATATGTATCCGCTCATGAG
ACAATAACCCTGATAAATGCTTCAATAATATTGAAAAAGGAAGAGTATGAGTATTCAACATTTCCGTGTC
GCCCTTATTCCCTTTTTTGCGGCATTTTGCCTTCCTGTTTTTGCTCACCCAGAAACGCTGGTGAAAGTAA
AAGATGCTGAAGATCAGTTGGGTGCACGAGTGGGTTACATCGAACTGGATCTCAACAGCGGTAAGATCCT
TGAGAGTTTTCGCCCCGAAGAACGTTTTCCAATGATGAGCACTTTTAAAGTTCTGCTATGTGGCGCGGTA
TTATCCCGTATTGACGCCGGGCAAGAGCAACTCGGTCGCCGCATACACTATTCTCAGAATGACTTGGTTG
AGTACTCACCAGTCACAGAAAAGCATCTTACGGATGGCATGACAGTAAGAGAATTATGCAGTGCTGCCAT
AACCATGAGTGATAACACTGCGGCCAACTTACTTCTGACAACGATCGGAGGACCGAAGGAGCTAACCGCT
TTTTTGCACAACATGGGGGATCATGTAACTCGCCTTGATCGTTGGGAACCGGAGCTGAATGAAGCCATAC
CAAACGACGAGCGTGACACCACGATGCCTGTAGCAATGGCAACAACGTTGCGCAAACTATTAACTGGCGA
ACTACTTACTCTAGCTTCCCGGCAACAATTAATAGACTGGATGGAGGCGGATAAAGTTGCAGGACCACTT
CTGCGCTCGGCCCTTCCGGCTGGCTGGTTTATTGCTGATAAATCTGGAGCCGGTGAGCGTGGGTCTCGCG
GTATCATTGCAGCACTGGGGCCAGATGGTAAGCCCTCCCGTATCGTAGTTATCTACACGACGGGGAGTCA
GGCAACTATGGATGAACGAAATAGACAGATCGCTGAGATAGGTGCCTCACTGATTAAGCATTGGTAACTG
TCAGACCAAGTTTACTCATATATACTTTAGATTGATTTAAAACTTCATTTTTAATTTAAAAGGATCTAGG
TGAAGATCCTTTTTGATAATCTCATGACCAAAATCCCTTAACGTGAGTTTTCGTTCCACTGAGCGTCAGA
CCCCGTAGAAAAGATCAAAGGATCTTCTTGAGATCCTTTTTTTCTGCGCGTAATCTGCTGCTTGCAAACA
AAAAAACCACCGCTACCAGCGGTGGTTTGTTTGCCGGATCAAGAGCTACCAACTCTTTTTCCGAAGGTAA
CTGGCTTCAGCAGAGCGCAGATACCAAATACTGTTCTTCTAGTGTAGCCGTAGTTAGGCCACCACTTCAA
GAACTCTGTAGCACCGCCTACATACCTCGCTCTGCTAATCCTGTTACCAGTGGCTGCTGCCAGTGGCGAT
AAGTCGTGTCTTACCGGGTTGGACTCAAGACGATAGTTACCGGATAAGGCGCAGCGGTCGGGCTGAACGG
GGGGTTCGTGCACACAGCCCAGCTTGGAGCGAACGACCTACACCGAACTGAGATACCTACAGCGTGAGCT
ATGAGAAAGCGCCACGCTTCCCGAAGGGAGAAAGGCGGACAGGTATCCGGTAAGCGGCAGGGTCGGAACA
GGAGAGCGCACGAGGGAGCTTCCAGGGGGAAACGCCTGGTATCTTTATAGTCCTGTCGGGTTTCGCCACC
TCTGACTTGAGCGTCGATTTTTGTGATGCTCGTCAGGGGGGCGGAGCCTATGGAAAAACGCCAGCAACGC
GGCCTTTTTACGGTTCCTGGCCTTTTGCTGGCCTTTTGCTCACATGTTCTTTCCTGCGTTATCCCCTGAT
TCTGTGGATAACCGTATTACCGCCT
